>Addgene plasmid #154270 | pCR1 | depositor full sequence | sequence record 298556 | pCR1 sequence 2921 bps
TCGCGCGTTTCGGTGATGACGGTGAAAACCTCTGACACATGCAGCTCCCGGAGACGGTCACAGCTTGTCT
GTAAGCGGATGCCGGGAGCAGACAAGCCCGTCAGGGCGCGTCAGCGGGTGTTGGCGGGTGTCGGGGCTGG
CTTAACTATGCGGCATCAGAGCAGATTGTACTGAGAGTGCACCATATGCGGTGTGAAATACCGCACAGAT
GCGTAAGGAGAAAATACCGCATCAGGCGCCATTCGCCATTCAGGCTGCGCAACTGTTGGGAAGGGCGATC
GGTGCGGGCCTCTTCGCTATTACGCCAGCTGGCGAAAGGGGGATGTGCTGCAAGGCGATTAAGTTGGGTA
ACGCCAGGGTTTTCCCAGTCACGACGTTGTAAAACGACGGCCAGTGGAATTCGAGTTCCCCGCGCCAGCG
GGGATAAAAAGCTTTCGCAGACGCGCGGCGATACGCTCACGCAGAGTTCCCCGCGCCAGCGGGGATAAAA
AGCAGCCGAAGCCAAAGGTGATGCCGAACACGCTGAGTTCCCCGCGCCAGCGGGGATAAAAAGGGCTCCC
TGTCGGTTGTAATTGATAATGTTGAGAGTTCCCCGCGCCAGCGGGGATAAAAAGTTTGGATCGGGTCTGG
AATTTCTGAGCGGTCGCGAGTTCCCCGCGCCAGCGGGGATAAAAAGAAGCTTAGCTTGGCGTAATCATGG
TCATAGCTGTTTCCTGTGTGAAATTGTTATCCGCTCACAATTCCACACAACATACGAGCCGGAAGCATAA
AGTGTAAAGCCTGGGGTGCCTAATGAGTGAGCTAACTCACATTAATTGCGTTGCGCTCACTGCCCGCTTT
CCAGTCGGGAAACCTGTCGTGCCAGCTGCATTAATGAATCGGCCAACGCGCGGGGAGAGGCGGTTTGCGT
ATTGGGCGCTCTTCCGCTTCCTCGCTCACTGACTCGCTGCGCTCGGTCGTTCGGCTGCGGCGAGCGGTAT
CAGCTCACTCAAAGGCGGTAATACGGTTATCCACAGAATCAGGGGATAACGCAGGAAAGAACATGTGAGC
AAAAGGCCAGCAAAAGGCCAGGAACCGTAAAAAGGCCGCGTTGCTGGCGTTTTTCCATAGGCTCCGCCCC
CCTGACGAGCATCACAAAAATCGACGCTCAAGTCAGAGGTGGCGAAACCCGACAGGACTATAAAGATACC
AGGCGTTTCCCCCTGGAAGCTCCCTCGTGCGCTCTCCTGTTCCGACCCTGCCGCTTACCGGATACCTGTC
CGCCTTTCTCCCTTCGGGAAGCGTGGCGCTTTCTCATAGCTCACGCTGTAGGTATCTCAGTTCGGTGTAG
GTCGTTCGCTCCAAGCTGGGCTGTGTGCACGAACCCCCCGTTCAGCCCGACCGCTGCGCCTTATCCGGTA
ACTATCGTCTTGAGTCCAACCCGGTAAGACACGACTTATCGCCACTGGCAGCAGCCACTGGTAACAGGAT
TAGCAGAGCGAGGTATGTAGGCGGTGCTACAGAGTTCTTGAAGTGGTGGCCTAACTACGGCTACACTAGA
AGAACAGTATTTGGTATCTGCGCTCTGCTGAAGCCAGTTACCTTCGGAAAAAGAGTTGGTAGCTCTTGAT
CCGGCAAACAAACCACCGCTGGTAGCGGTGGTTTTTTTGTTTGCAAGCAGCAGATTACGCGCAGAAAAAA
AGGATCTCAAGAAGATCCTTTGATCTTTTCTACGGGGTCTGACGCTCAGTGGAACGAAAACTCACGTTAA
GGGATTTTGGTCATGAGATTATCAAAAAGGATCTTCACCTAGATCCTTTTAAATTAAAAATGAAGTTTTA
AATCAATCTAAAGTATATATGAGTAAACTTGGTCTGACAGTTACCAATGCTTAATCAGTGAGGCACCTAT
CTCAGCGATCTGTCTATTTCGTTCATCCATAGTTGCCTGACTCCCCGTCGTGTAGATAACTACGATACGG
GAGGGCTTACCATCTGGCCCCAGTGCTGCAATGATACCGCGAGACCCACGCTCACCGGCTCCAGATTTAT
CAGCAATAAACCAGCCAGCCGGAAGGGCCGAGCGCAGAAGTGGTCCTGCAACTTTATCCGCCTCCATCCA
GTCTATTAATTGTTGCCGGGAAGCTAGAGTAAGTAGTTCGCCAGTTAATAGTTTGCGCAACGTTGTTGCC
ATTGCTACAGGCATCGTGGTGTCACGCTCGTCGTTTGGTATGGCTTCATTCAGCTCCGGTTCCCAACGAT
CAAGGCGAGTTACATGATCCCCCATGTTGTGCAAAAAAGCGGTTAGCTCCTTCGGTCCTCCGATCGTTGT
CAGAAGTAAGTTGGCCGCAGTGTTATCACTCATGGTTATGGCAGCACTGCATAATTCTCTTACTGTCATG
CCATCCGTAAGATGCTTTTCTGTGACTGGTGAGTACTCAACCAAGTCATTCTGAGAATAGTGTATGCGGC
GACCGAGTTGCTCTTGCCCGGCGTCAATACGGGATAATACCGCGCCACATAGCAGAACTTTAAAAGTGCT
CATCATTGGAAAACGTTCTTCGGGGCGAAAACTCTCAAGGATCTTACCGCTGTTGAGATCCAGTTCGATG
TAACCCACTCGTGCACCCAACTGATCTTCAGCATCTTTTACTTTCACCAGCGTTTCTGGGTGAGCAAAAA
CAGGAAGGCAAAATGCCGCAAAAAAGGGAATAAGGGCGACACGGAAATGTTGAATACTCATACTCTTCCT
TTTTCAATATTATTGAAGCATTTATCAGGGTTATTGTCTCATGAGCGGATACATATTTGAATGTATTTAG
AAAAATAAACAAATAGGGGTTCCGCGCACATTTCCCCGAAAAGTGCCACCTGACGTCTAAGAAACCATTA
TTATCATGACATTAACCTATAAAAATAGGCGTATCACGAGGCCCTTTCGTC
Features (pLannotate 1.2.2; 10 found; start..end, strand, type, name):
    137..236     +  misc_feature   bom (fragment): basis of mobility region from pBR322
    242..396     -  CDS            lacZα (fragment): LacZα fragment of β-galactosidase; lacZ fragment
    724..740     -  protein_bind   lac operator: The lac repressor binds to the lac operator to inhibit transcription in E. coli. This inhibition can be relieved by adding lactose or isopropyl-β-D-thiogalactopyranoside (IPTG). lac repressor encoded by lacI
    748..778     -  promoter       lac promoter: promoter for the E. coli lac operon
    793..814     -  protein_bind   CAP binding site: CAP binding activates transcription in the presence of cAMP. E. coli catabolite activator protein
    827..919     -  CDS            lacI (fragment): lac repressor; lacI; The lac repressor binds to the lac operator to inhibit transcription in E. coli. This inhibition can be relieved by adding lactose or isopropyl-β-D-thiogalactopyranoside (IPTG).
   1102..1690    -  rep_origin     ori: high-copy-number ColE1/pMB1/pBR322/pUC origin of replication
   1861..2721    -  CDS            AmpR: β-lactamase; bla; confers resistance to ampicillin, carbenicillin, and related antibiotics
   2722..2826    -  promoter       AmpR promoter: bla
   2921..35      +  CDS            rop (fragment) (across the origin): Rop protein, which maintains plasmids at low copy number; rop
