>Addgene plasmid #154270 | pCR1 | addgene full sequence | sequence record 322310 | Addgene NGS Result
CCGCATACACTATTCTCAGAATGACTTGGTTGAGTACTCACCAGTCACAGAAAAGCATCTTACGGATGGC
ATGACAGTAAGAGAATTATGCAGTGCTGCCATAACCATGAGTGATAACACTGCGGCCAACTTACTTCTGA
CAACGATCGGAGGACCGAAGGAGCTAACCGCTTTTTTGCACAACATGGGGGATCATGTAACTCGCCTTGA
TCGTTGGGAACCGGAGCTGAATGAAGCCATACCAAACGACGAGCGTGACACCACGATGCCTGTAGCAATG
GCAACAACGTTGCGCAAACTATTAACTGGCGAACTACTTACTCTAGCTTCCCGGCAACAATTAATAGACT
GGATGGAGGCGGATAAAGTTGCAGGACCACTTCTGCGCTCGGCCCTTCCGGCTGGCTGGTTTATTGCTGA
TAAATCTGGAGCCGGTGAGCGTGGGTCTCGCGGTATCATTGCAGCACTGGGGCCAGATGGTAAGCCCTCC
CGTATCGTAGTTATCTACACGACGGGGAGTCAGGCAACTATGGATGAACGAAATAGACAGATCGCTGAGA
TAGGTGCCTCACTGATTAAGCATTGGTAACTGTCAGACCAAGTTTACTCATATATACTTTAGATTGATTT
AAAACTTCATTTTTAATTTAAAAGGATCTAGGTGAAGATCCTTTTTGATAATCTCATGACCAAAATCCCT
TAACGTGAGTTTTCGTTCCACTGAGCGTCAGACCCCGTAGAAAAGATCAAAGGATCTTCTTGAGATCCTT
TTTTTCTGCGCGTAATCTGCTGCTTGCAAACAAAAAAACCACCGCTACCAGCGGTGGTTTGTTTGCCGGA
TCAAGAGCTACCAACTCTTTTTCCGAAGGTAACTGGCTTCAGCAGAGCGCAGATACCAAATACTGTTCTT
CTAGTGTAGCCGTAGTTAGGCCACCACTTCAAGAACTCTGTAGCACCGCCTACATACCTCGCTCTGCTAA
TCCTGTTACCAGTGGCTGCTGCCAGTGGCGATAAGTCGTGTCTTACCGGGTTGGACTCAAGACGATAGTT
ACCGGATAAGGCGCAGCGGTCGGGCTGAACGGGGGGTTCGTGCACACAGCCCAGCTTGGAGCGAACGACC
TACACCGAACTGAGATACCTACAGCGTGAGCTATGAGAAAGCGCCACGCTTCCCGAAGGGAGAAAGGCGG
ACAGGTATCCGGTAAGCGGCAGGGTCGGAACAGGAGAGCGCACGAGGGAGCTTCCAGGGGGAAACGCCTG
GTATCTTTATAGTCCTGTCGGGTTTCGCCACCTCTGACTTGAGCGTCGATTTTTGTGATGCTCGTCAGGG
GGGCGGAGCCTATGGAAAAACGCCAGCAACGCGGCCTTTTTACGGTTCCTGGCCTTTTGCTGGCCTTTTG
CTCACATGTTCTTTCCTGCGTTATCCCCTGATTCTGTGGATAACCGTATTACCGCCTTTGAGTGAGCTGA
TACCGCTCGCCGCAGCCGAACGACCGAGCGCAGCGAGTCAGTGAGCGAGGAAGCGGAAGAGCGCCCAATA
CGCAAACCGCCTCTCCCCGCGCGTTGGCCGATTCATTAATGCAGCTGGCACGACAGGTTTCCCGACTGGA
AAGCGGGCAGTGAGCGCAACGCAATTAATGTGAGTTAGCTCACTCATTAGGCACCCCAGGCTTTACACTT
TATGCTTCCGGCTCGTATGTTGTGTGGAATTGTGAGCGGATAACAATTTCACACAGGAAACAGCTATGAC
CATGATTACGCCAAGCTTCTTTTTATCCCCGCTGGCGCGGGGAACTCGCGACCGCTCAGAAATTCCAGAC
CCGATCCAAACTTTTTATCCCCGCTGGCGCGGGGAACTCTCAACATTATCAATTACAACCGACAGGGAGC
CCTTTTTATCCCCGCTGGCGCGGGGAACTCAGCGTGTTCGGCATCACCTTTGGCTTCGGCTGCTTTTTAT
CCCCGCTGGCGCGGGGAACTCTGCGTGAGCGTATCGCCGCGCGTCTGCGAAAGCTTTTTATCCCCGCTGG
CGCGGGGAACTCGAATTCACTGGCCGTCGTTTTACAACGTCGTGACTGGGAAAACCCTGGCGTTACCCAA
CTTAATCGCCTTGCAGCACATCCCCCTTTCGCCAGCTGGCGTAATAGCGAAGAGGCCCGCACCGATCGCC
CTTCCCAACAGTTGCGCAGCCTGAATGGCGAATGGCGCCTGATGCGGTATTTTCTCCTTACGCATCTGTG
CGGTATTTCACACCGCATATGGTGCACTCTCAGTACAATCTGCTCTGATGCCGCATAGTTAAGCCAGCCC
CGACACCCGCCAACACCCGCTGACGCGCCCTGACGGGCTTGTCTGCTCCCGGCATCCGCTTACAGACAAG
CTGTGACCGTCTCCGGGAGCTGCATGTGTCAGAGGTTTTCACCGTCATCACCGAAACGCGCGAGACGAAA
GGGCCTCGTGATACGCCTATTTTTATAGGTTAATGTCATGATAATAATGGTTTCTTAGACGTCAGGTGGC
ACTTTTCGGGGAAATGTGCGCGGAACCCCTATTTGTTTATTTTTCTAAATACATTCAAATATGTATCCGC
TCATGAGACAATAACCCTGATAAATGCTTCAATAATATTGAAAAAGGAAGAGTATGAGTATTCAACATTT
CCGTGTCGCCCTTATTCCCTTTTTTGCGGCATTTTGCCTTCCTGTTTTTGCTCACCCAGAAACGCTGGTG
AAAGTAAAAGATGCTGAAGATCAGTTGGGTGCACGAGTGGGTTACATCGAACTGGATCTCAACAGCGGTA
AGATCCTTGAGAGTTTTCGCCCCGAAGAACGTTTTCCAATGATGAGCACTTTTAAAGTTCTGCTATGTGG
CGCGGTATTATCCCGTATTGACGCCGGGCAAGAGCAACTCGGTCG
Features (pLannotate 1.2.2; 10 found; start..end, strand, type, name):
    760..1348    +  rep_origin     ori: high-copy-number ColE1/pMB1/pBR322/pUC origin of replication
   1531..1623    +  CDS            lacI (fragment): lac repressor; lacI; The lac repressor binds to the lac operator to inhibit transcription in E. coli. This inhibition can be relieved by adding lactose or isopropyl-β-D-thiogalactopyranoside (IPTG).
   1636..1657    +  protein_bind   CAP binding site: CAP binding activates transcription in the presence of cAMP. E. coli catabolite activator protein
   1672..1702    +  promoter       lac promoter: promoter for the E. coli lac operon
   1710..1726    +  protein_bind   lac operator: The lac repressor binds to the lac operator to inhibit transcription in E. coli. This inhibition can be relieved by adding lactose or isopropyl-β-D-thiogalactopyranoside (IPTG). lac repressor encoded by lacI
   2045..2202    +  CDS            lacZα (fragment): LacZα fragment of β-galactosidase; lacZ fragment
   2208..2307    -  misc_feature   bom (fragment): basis of mobility region from pBR322
   2409..2444    -  CDS            rop (fragment): Rop protein, which maintains plasmids at low copy number; rop
   2539..2643    +  promoter       AmpR promoter: bla
   2644..589     +  CDS            AmpR (across the origin): β-lactamase; bla; confers resistance to ampicillin, carbenicillin, and related antibiotics
