[The description below was written by a language model from this plasmid's Addgene catalogue record and pLannotate feature annotations shown in this document.]
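Description:
pCR1 is a small (about 2.9 kb) high-copy bacterial plasmid built on the pUC57 cloning backbone and described by its depositor as a CRISPR-targeted plasmid. It replicates in E. coli from the ColE1/pMB1-type pUC origin and is selected with ampicillin through the β-lactamase gene driven by its native bla promoter. The remaining annotated elements are standard pUC-family features and remnants: a CAP binding site, lac promoter and lac operator upstream of a lacZα fragment, plus short fragments of lacI, rop and the pBR322 bom region, none of which appears as an intact functional gene.

The insert, CR1, is recorded as originating from E. coli MC4100 and carrying a CCG-to-AAG change. It is not annotated in either feature table, but both tables show an unannotated gap of roughly 300 bp between the lac operator and the lacZα fragment, which is where a sequence cloned into the pUC57 polylinker would be expected to lie. The record does not explain what CR1 is at the sequence level, what the mutation does, or which CRISPR system recognises it. The stated purpose suggests only that the plasmid serves as a target for CRISPR interference, for example in plasmid transformation or stability assays. The cloning sites are listed as unknown.

Two sequence records are provided, in opposite orientations. The repository's sequencing result is six bases shorter than the depositor's reference. It confirmed the CR1 sequence but found a single-base deletion upstream and a five-base deletion downstream of the insert. The depositor also recommends a BL21 strain for expression.
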