Addgene plasmid #154270: pCR1
Purpose: CRISPR-targeted-plasmid
Depositing lab: Dongchang Sun. Depositing organization: Zhejiang University of Technology.
Backbone
  Vector backbone: pUC57
  Vector type: Bacterial Expression
Growth in bacteria
  Bacterial resistance: Ampicillin, 100 μg/mL
  Growth temperature: 37°C
  Growth strain: DH5alpha
  Copy number: High Copy
Gene/Insert
  Gene/Insert name: CR1
  Species: E.coli MC4100
  Mutation: CCG-AAG
  Cloning method: Restriction Enzyme; 5′ cloning site Unknown (unknown if destroyed); 3′ cloning site Unknown (unknown if destroyed)
  Sequencing primers: 5′ Unknown
Terms and licenses: Academic/Nonprofit Terms; Industry Terms: Not Available to Industry
Depositor comments: Addgene NGS result was able to confirm the CR1 sequence but found 397_delG upstream the CR1 and 683_687delAGCTT downstream the CR1 sequence when compared to the reference sequence provided by the depositor. Please use BL21 strain for the expression.
How to cite: pCR1 was a gift from Dongchang Sun (Addgene plasmid # 154270 ; http://n2t.net/addgene:154270 ; RRID:Addgene_154270)
