>Addgene plasmid #154270 | pCR1 | depositor partial sequence | sequence record 298557 | CRISPR array sequence
GAGTTCCCCGCGCCAGCGGGGATAAAAAGCTTTCGCAGACGCGCGGCGATACGCTCACGCAGAGTTCCCC
GCGCCAGCGGGGATAAAAAGCAGCCGAAGCCAAAGGTGATGCCGAACACGCTGAGTTCCCCGCGCCAGCG
GGGATAAAAAGGGCTCCCTGTCGGTTGTAATTGATAATGTTGAGAGTTCCCCGCGCCAGCGGGGATAAAA
AGTTTGGATCGGGTCTGGAATTTCTGAGCGGTCGCGAGTTCCCCGCGCCAGCGGGGATAAAAAG
